>Addgene plasmid #170694 | tetO-MESP1 | addgene full sequence | sequence record 366900 | Addgene NGS Result
ACGTCGACGGATCGGGAGATCTCCCGATCCCCTATGGTGCACTCTCAGTACAATCTGCTCTGATGCCGCA
TAGTTAAGCCAGTATCTGCTCCCTGCTTGTGTGTTGGAGGTCGCTGAGTAGTGCGCGAGCAAAATTTAAG
CTACAACAAGGCAAGGCTTGACCGACAATTGCATGAAGAATCTGCTTAGGGTTAGGCGTTTTGCGCTGCT
TCGCGATGTACGGGCCAGATATACGCGTTGACATTGATTATTGACTAGTTATTAATAGTAATCAATTACG
GGGTCATTAGTTCATAGCCCATATATGGAGTTCCGCGTTACATAACTTACGGTAAATGGCCCGCCTGGCT
GACCGCCCAACGACCCCCGCCCATTGACGTCAATAATGACGTATGTTCCCATAGTAACGCCAATAGGGAC
TTTCCATTGACGTCAATGGGTGGAGTATTTACGGTAAACTGCCCACTTGGCAGTACATCAAGTGTATCAT
ATGCCAAGTACGCCCCCTATTGACGTCAATGACGGTAAATGGCCCGCCTGGCATTATGCCCAGTACATGA
CCTTATGGGACTTTCCTACTTGGCAGTACATCTACGTATTAGTCATCGCTATTACCATGGTGATGCGGTT
TTGGCAGTACATCAATGGGCGTGGATAGCGGTTTGACTCACGGGGATTTCCAAGTCTCCACCCCATTGAC
GTCAATGGGAGTTTGTTTTGGCACCAAAATCAACGGGACTTTCCAAAATGTCGTAACAACTCCGCCCCAT
TGACGCAAATGGGCGGTAGGCGTGTACGGTGGGAGGTCTATATAAGCAGCGCGTTTTGCCTGTACTGGGT
CTCTCTGGTTAGACCAGATCTGAGCCTGGGAGCTCTCTGGCTAACTAGGGAACCCACTGCTTAAGCCTCA
ATAAAGCTTGCCTTGAGTGCTTCAAGTAGTGTGTGCCCGTCTGTTGTGTGACTCTGGTAACTAGAGATCC
CTCAGACCCTTTTAGTCAGTGTGGAAAATCTCTAGCAGTGGCGCCCGAACAGGGACTTGAAAGCGAAAGG
GAAACCAGAGGAGCTCTCTCGACGCAGGACTCGGCTTGCTGAAGCGCGCACGGCAAGAGGCGAGGGGCGG
CGACTGGTGAGTACGCCAAAAATTTTGACTAGCGGAGGCTAGAAGGAGAGAGATGGGTGCGAGAGCGTCA
GTATTAAGCGGGGGAGAATTAGATCGCGATGGGAAAAAATTCGGTTAAGGCCAGGGGGAAAGAAAAAATA
TAAATTAAAACATATAGTATGGGCAAGCAGGGAGCTAGAACGATTCGCAGTTAATCCTGGCCTGTTAGAA
ACATCAGAAGGCTGTAGACAAATACTGGGACAGCTACAACCATCCCTTCAGACAGGATCAGAAGAACTTA
GATCATTATATAATACAGTAGCAACCCTCTATTGTGTGCATCAAAGGATAGAGATAAAAGACACCAAGGA
AGCTTTAGACAAGATAGAGGAAGAGCAAAACAAAAGTAAGACCACCGCACAGCAAGCGGCCGCTGATCTT
CAGACCTGGAGGAGGAGATATGAGGGACAATTGGAGAAGTGAATTATATAAATATAAAGTAGTAAAAATT
GAACCATTAGGAGTAGCACCCACCAAGGCAAAGAGAAGAGTGGTGCAGAGAGAAAAAAGAGCAGTGGGAA
TAGGAGCTTTGTTCCTTGGGTTCTTGGGAGCAGCAGGAAGCACTATGGGCGCAGCGTCAATGACGCTGAC
GGTACAGGCCAGACAATTATTGTCTGGTATAGTGCAGCAGCAGAACAATTTGCTGAGGGCTATTGAGGCG
CAACAGCATCTGTTGCAACTCACAGTCTGGGGCATCAAGCAGCTCCAGGCAAGAATCCTGGCTGTGGAAA
GATACCTAAAGGATCAACAGCTCCTGGGGATTTGGGGTTGCTCTGGAAAACTCATTTGCACCACTGCTGT
GCCTTGGAATGCTAGTTGGAGTAATAAATCTCTGGAACAGATTTGGAATCACACGACCTGGATGGAGTGG
GACAGAGAAATTAACAATTACACAAGCTTAATACACTCCTTAATTGAAGAATCGCAAAACCAGCAAGAAA
AGAATGAACAAGAATTATTGGAATTAGATAAATGGGCAAGTTTGTGGAATTGGTTTAACATAACAAATTG
GCTGTGGTATATAAAATTATTCATAATGATAGTAGGAGGCTTGGTAGGTTTAAGAATAGTTTTTGCTGTA
CTTTCTATAGTGAATAGAGTTAGGCAGGGATATTCACCATTATCGTTTCAGACCCACCTCCCAACCCCGA
GGGGACCCGACAGGCCCGAAGGAATAGAAGAAGAAGGTGGAGAGAGAGACAGAGACAGATCCATTCGATT
AGTGAACGGATCGGCACTGCGTGCGCCAATTCTGCAGACAAATGGCAGTATTCATCCACAATTTTAAAAG
AAAAGGGGGGATTGGGGGGTACAGTGCAGGGGAAAGAATAGTAGACATAATAGCAACAGACATACAAACT
AAAGAATTACAAAAACAAATTACAAAAATTCAAAATTTTCGGGTTTATTACAGGGACAGCAGAGATCCAG
TTTGGTTATCGAGTTTACCACTCCCTATCAGTGATAGAGAAAAGTGAAAGTCGAGTTTACCACTCCCTAT
CAGTGATAGAGAAAAGTGAAAGTCGAGTTTACCACTCCCTATCAGTGATAGAGAAAAGTGAAAGTCGAGT
TTACCACTCCCTATCAGTGATAGAGAAAAGTGAAAGTCGAGTTTACCACTCCCTATCAGTGATAGAGAAA
AGTGAAAGTCGAGTTTACCACTCCCTATCAGTGATAGAGAAAAGTGAAAGTCGAGTTTACCACTCCCTAT
CAGTGATAGAGAAAAGTGAAAGTCGAGCTCGGTACCCGGGTCGAGGTAGGCGTGTACGGTGGGAGGCCTA
TATAAGCAGAGCTCGTTTAGTGAACCGTCAGATCGCCTGGAGACGCCATCCACGCTGTTTTGACCTCCAT
AGAAGACACCGGGACCGATCCAGCCTCCGCGGCCCCGAATTGTAATACGACTCACTATAGGGAGACCCAA
GCTGGCTAGGTAAGCTTGATCAACAAGTTTGTACAAAAAAGCAGGCTTCACCATGGCCCAGCCCCTGTGC
CCGCCGCTCTCCGAGTCCTGGATGCTCTCTGCGGCCTGGGGCCCAACTCGGCGGCCGCCGCCCTCCGACA
AGGACTGCGGCCGCTCCCTCGTCTCGTCCCCAGACTCATGGGGCAGCACCCCAGCCGACAGCCCCGTGGC
GAGCCCCGCGCGGCCAGGCACCCTCCGGGACCCCCGCGCCCCCTCCGTAGGTAGGCGCGGCGCGCGCAGC
AGCCGCCTGGGCAGCGGGCAGAGGCAGAGCGCCAGTGAGCGGGAGAAACTGCGCATGCGCACGCTGGCCC
GCGCCCTGCACGAGCTGCGCCGCTTTCTACCGCCGTCCGTGGCGCCCGCGGGCCAGAGCCTGACCAAGAT
CGAGACGCTGCGCCTGGCTATCCGCTATATCGGCCACCTGTCGGCCGTGCTAGGCCTCAGCGAGGAGAGT
CTCCAGCGCCGGTGCCGGCAGCGCGGTGACGCGGGGTCCCCTCGGGGCTGCCCGCTGTGCCCCGACGACT
GCCCCGCGCAGATGCAGACACGGACGCAGGCTGAGGGGCAGGGGCAGGGGCGCGGGCTGGGCCTGGTATC
CGCCGTCCGCGCCGGGGCGTCCTGGGGATCCCCGCCTGCCTGCCCCGGAGCCCGAGCTGCACCCGAGCCG
CGCGACCCGCCTGCGCTGTTCGCCGAGGCGGCGTGCCCGGAAGGGCAGGCGATGGAGCCAAGCCCACCGT
CCCCGCTCCTTCCGGGCGACGTGCTGGCTCTGTTGGAGACCTGGATGCCCCTCTCGCCTCTGGAGTGGCT
GCCTGAGGAGCCCAAGTGAAACCCAGCTTTCTTGTACAAAGTGGTTGATCTAGAGGGCCCGCGGTTCGAA
GGTAAGCCTATCCCTAACCCTCTCCTCGGTCTCGATTCTACGCGTACCGGTCATCATCACCATCACCATT
GAGTTTAAACCCGCTGATCAGCCTCAATTCGATATCAAGCTTATCGATAATCAACCTCTGGATTACAAAA
TTTGTGAAAGATTGACTGGTATTCTTAACTATGTTGCTCCTTTTACGCTATGTGGATACGCTGCTTTAAT
GCCTTTGTATCATGCTATTGCTTCCCGTATGGCTTTCATTTTCTCCTCCTTGTATAAATCCTGGTTGCTG
TCTCTTTATGAGGAGTTGTGGCCCGTTGTCAGGCAACGTGGCGTGGTGTGCACTGTGTTTGCTGACGCAA
CCCCCACTGGTTGGGGCATTGCCACCACCTGTCAGCTCCTTTCCGGGACTTTCGCTTTCCCCCTCCCTAT
TGCCACGGCGGAACTCATCGCCGCCTGCCTTGCCCGCTGCTGGACAGGGGCTCGGCTGTTGGGCACTGAC
AATTCCGTGGTGTTGTCGGGGAAATCATCGTCCTTTCCTTGGCTGCTCGCCTGTGTTGCCACCTGGATTC
TGCGCGGGACGTCCTTCTGCTACGTCCCTTCGGCCCTCAATCCAGCGGACCTTCCTTCCCGCGGCCTGCT
GCCGGCTCTGCGGCCTCTTCCGCGTCTTCGCCTTCGCCCTCAGACGAGTCGGATCTCCCTTTGGGCCGCC
TCCCCGCATCGATACCGTCGACCTCGAGACCTAGAAAAACATGGAGCAATCACAAGTAGCAATACAGCAG
CTACCAATGCTGATTGTGCCTGGCTAGAAGCACAAGAGGAGGAGGAGGTGGGTTTTCCAGTCACACCTCA
GGTACCTTTAAGACCAATGACTTACAAGGCAGCTGTAGATCTTAGCCACTTTTTAAAAGAAAAGGGGGGA
CTGGAAGGGCTAATTCACTCCCAACGAAGACAAGATATCCTTGATCTGTGGATCTACCACACACAAGGCT
ACTTCCCTGATTGGCAGAACTACACACCAGGGCCAGGGATCAGATATCCACTGACCTTTGGATGGTGCTA
CAAGCTAGTACCAGTTGAGCAAGAGAAGGTAGAAGAAGCCAATGAAGGAGAGAACACCCGCTTGTTACAC
CCTGTGAGCCTGCATGGGATGGATGACCCGGAGAGAGAAGTATTAGAGTGGAGGTTTGACAGCCGCCTAG
CATTTCATCACATGGCCCGAGAGCTGCATCCGGACTGTACTGGGTCTCTCTGGTTAGACCAGATCTGAGC
CTGGGAGCTCTCTGGCTAACTAGGGAACCCACTGCTTAAGCCTCAATAAAGCTTGCCTTGAGTGCTTCAA
GTAGTGTGTGCCCGTCTGTTGTGTGACTCTGGTAACTAGAGATCCCTCAGACCCTTTTAGTCAGTGTGGA
AAATCTCTAGCAGGGCCCGTTTAAACCCGCTGATCAGCCTCGACTGTGCCTTCTAGTTGCCAGCCATCTG
TTGTTTGCCCCTCCCCCGTGCCTTCCTTGACCCTGGAAGGTGCCACTCCCACTGTCCTTTCCTAATAAAA
TGAGGAAATTGCATCGCATTGTCTGAGTAGGTGTCATTCTATTCTGGGGGGTGGGGTGGGGCAGGACAGC
AAGGGGGAGGATTGGGAAGACAATAGCAGGCATGCTGGGGATGCGGTGGGCTCTATGGCTTCTGAGGCGG
AAAGAACCAGCTGGGGCTCTAGGGGGTATCCCC
[124 nt withheld, positions 5704-5827]
C
[91 nt withheld, positions 5829-5919]
A
[49 nt withheld, positions 5921-5969]
CCTTTGACGTTGGAGTCCACGTTCTTT
[37 nt withheld, positions 5997-6033]
ACCCTATCTCGGTCTATTCTTTTGATTTATAAGGGATTTTGCCGATTTCGGCCTATTGGTTAAAAAATGA
GCTGATTTAACAAAAATTTAACGCGAATTAATTCTGTGGAATGTGTGTCAGTTAGGGTGTGGAAAGTCCC
CAGGCTCCCCAGCAGGCAGAAGTATGCAAAGCATGCATCTCAATTAGTCAGCAACCAGGTGTGGAAAGTC
CCCAGGCTCCCCAGCAGGCAGAAGTATGCAAAGCATGCATCTCAATTAGTCAGCAACCATAGTCCCGCCC
CTAACTCCGCCCATCCCGCCCCTAACTCCGCCCAGTTCCGCCCATTCTCCGCCCCATGGCTGACTAATTT
TTTTTATTTATGCAGAGGCCGAGGCCGCCTCTGCCTCTGAGCTATTCCAGAAGTAGTGAGGAGGCTTTTT
TGGAGGCCTAGGCTTTTGCAAAAAGCTCCCGGGAGCTTGTATATCCATTTTCGGATCTGATCAGCACGTG
TTGACAATTAATCATCGGCATAGTATATCGGCATAGTATAATACGACAAGGTGAGGAACTAAACCATGGC
CAAGTTGACCAGTGCCGTTCCGGTGCTCACCGCGCGCGACGTCGCCGGAGCGGTCGAGTTCTGGACCGAC
CGGCTCGGGTTCTCCCGGGACTTCGTGGAGGACGACTTCGCCGGTGTGGTCCGGGACGACGTGACCCTGT
TCATCAGCGCGGTCCAGGACCAGGTGGTGCCGGACAACACCCTGGCCTGGGTGTGGGTGCGCGGCCTGGA
CGAGCTGTACGCCGAGTGGTCGGAGGTCGTGTCCACGAACTTCCGGGACGCCTCCGGGCCGGCCATGACC
GAGATCGGCGAGCAGCCGTGGGGGCGGGAGTTCGCCCTGCGCGACCCGGCCGGCAACTGCGTGCACTTCG
TGGCCGAGGAGCAGGACTGACACGTGCTACGAGATTTCGATTCCACCGCCGCCTTCTATGAAAGGTTGGG
CTTCGGAATCGTTTTCCGGGACGCCGGCTGGATGATCCTCCAGCGCGGGGATCTCATGCTGGAGTTCTTC
GCCCACCCCAACTTGTTTATTGCAGCTTATAATGGTTACAAATAAAGCAATAGCATCACAAATTTCACAA
ATAAAGCATTTTTTTCACTGCATTCTAGTTGTGGTTTGTCCAAACTCATCAATGTATCTTATCATGTCTG
TATACCGTCGACCTCTAGCTAGAGCTTGGCGTAATCATGGTCATAGCTGTTTCCTGTGTGAAATTGTTAT
CCGCTCACAATTCCACACAACATACGAGCCGGAAGCATAAAGTGTAAAGCCTGGGGTGCCTAATGAGTGA
GCTAACTCACATTAATTGCGTTGCGCTCACTGCCCGCTTTCCAGTCGGGAAACCTGTCGTGCCAGCTGCA
TTAATGAATCGGCCAACGCGCGGGGAGAGGCGGTTTGCGTATTGGGCGCTCTTCCGCTTCCTCGCTCACT
GACTCGCTGCGCTCGGTCGTTCGGCTGCGGCGAGCGGTATCAGCTCACTCAAAGGCGGTAATACGGTTAT
CCACAGAATCAGGGGATAACGCAGGAAAGAACATGTGAGCAAAAGGCCAGCAAAAGGCCAGGAACCGTAA
AAAGGCCGCGTTGCTGGCGTTTTTCCATAGGCTCCGCCCCCCTGACGAGCATCACAAAAATCGACGCTCA
AGTCAGAGGTGGCGAAACCCGACAGGACTATAAAGATACCAGGCGTTTCCCCCTGGAAGCTCCCTCGTGC
GCTCTCCTGTTCCGACCCTGCCGCTTACCGGATACCTGTCCGCCTTTCTCCCTTCGGGAAGCGTGGCGCT
TTCTCATAGCTCACGCTGTAGGTATCTCAGTTCGGTGTAGGTCGTTCGCTCCAAGCTGGGCTGTGTGCAC
GAACCCCCCGTTCAGCCCGACCGCTGCGCCTTATCCGGTAACTATCGTCTTGAGTCCAACCCGGTAAGAC
ACGACTTATCGCCACTGGCAGCAGCCACTGGTAACAGGATTAGCAGAGCGAGGTATGTAGGCGGTGCTAC
AGAGTTCTTGAAGTGGTGGCCTAACTACGGCTACACTAGAAGAACAGTATTTGGTATCTGCGCTCTGCTG
AAGCCAGTTACCTTCGGAAAAAGAGTTGGTAGCTCTTGATCCGGCAAACAAACCACCGCTGGTAGCGGTG
GTTTTTTTGTTTGCAAGCAGCAGATTACGCGCAGAAAAAAAGGATCTCAAGAAGATCCTTTGATCTTTTC
TACGGGGTCTGACGCTCAGTGGAACGAAAACTCACGTTAAGGGATTTTGGTCATGAGATTATCAAAAAGG
ATCTTCACCTAGATCCTTTTAAATTAAAAATGAAGTTTTAAATCAATCTAAAGTATATATGAGTAAACTT
GGTCTGACAGTTACCAATGCTTAATCAGTGAGGCACCTATCTCAGCGATCTGTCTATTTCGTTCATCCAT
AGTTGCCTGACTCCCCGTCGTGTAGATAACTACGATACGGGAGGGCTTACCATCTGGCCCCAGTGCTGCA
ATGATACCGCGAGACCCACGCTCACCGGCTCCAGATTTATCAGCAATAAACCAGCCAGCCGGAAGGGCCG
AGCGCAGAAGTGGTCCTGCAACTTTATCCGCCTCCATCCAGTCTATTAATTGTTGCCGGGAAGCTAGAGT
AAGTAGTTCGCCAGTTAATAGTTTGCGCAACGTTGTTGCCATTGCTACAGGCATCGTGGTGTCACGCTCG
TCGTTTGGTATGGCTTCATTCAGCTCCGGTTCCCAACGATCAAGGCGAGTTACATGATCCCCCATGTTGT
GCAAAAAAGCGGTTAGCTCCTTCGGTCCTCCGATCGTTGTCAGAAGTAAGTTGGCCGCAGTGTTATCACT
CATGGTTATGGCAGCACTGCATAATTCTCTTACTGTCATGCCATCCGTAAGATGCTTTTCTGTGACTGGT
GAGTACTCAACCAAGTCATTCTGAGAATAGTGTATGCGGCGACCGAGTTGCTCTTGCCCGGCGTCAATAC
GGGATAATACCGCGCCACATAGCAGAACTTTAAAAGTGCTCATCATTGGAAAACGTTCTTCGGGGCGAAA
ACTCTCAAGGATCTTACCGCTGTTGAGATCCAGTTCGATGTAACCCACTCGTGCACCCAACTGATCTTCA
GCATCTTTTACTTTCACCAGCGTTTCTGGGTGAGCAAAAACAGGAAGGCAAAATGCCGCAAAAAAGGGAA
TAAGGGCGACACGGAAATGTTGAATACTCATACTCTTCCTTTTTCAATATTATTGAAGCATTTATCAGGG
TTATTGTCTCATGAGCGGATACATATTTGAATGTATTTAGAAAAATAAACAAATAGGGGTTCCGCGCACA
TTTCCCCGAAAAGTGCCACCTG
Features (pLannotate 1.2.2; 36 found; start..end, strand, type, name):
     33..85      -  misc_feature   bom (fragment): basis of mobility region from pBR322
    240..619     +  enhancer       CMV enhancer: human cytomegalovirus immediate early enhancer
    620..819     +  promoter       CMV promoter: human cytomegalovirus (CMV) immediate early promoter
    837..1017    +  LTR            5' LTR (truncated): truncated 5' long terminal repeat (LTR) from HIV-1
   1064..1189    +  misc_feature   HIV-1 Ψ: packaging signal of human immunodeficiency virus type 1
   1173..1536    +  CDS            HIV-1 gag (fragment): gag protein from human immunodeficiency virus 1; gag
   1682..1915    +  misc_feature   RRE: The Rev response element (RRE) of HIV-1 allows for Rev-dependent mRNA export from the nucleus to the cytoplasm.
   2292..2392    +  CDS            Rev (fragment): human immunodeficiency virus 1 (HIV-1) Rev protein; rev; enhances nuclear export of unspliced and incompletely spliced viral mRNAs
   2442..2559    +  misc_feature   cPPT/CTS: central polypurine tract and central termination sequence of HIV-1
   2612..2882    +  protein_bind   tetracycline response element: contains seven copies of the tetracycline operator tetO tetracycline repressor TetR
   2893..2910    +  misc_feature   MCS (fragment): pUC18/19 multiple cloning site
   2915..2953    +  promoter       minimal CMV promoter: human cytomegalovirus (CMV) immediate early promoter
   3053..3071    +  promoter       T7 promoter: promoter for bacteriophage T7 RNA polymerase
   3103..3127    +  protein_bind   attB1: mutant version of attB; recombination site for the Gateway® BP reaction BP Clonase™
   3133..3936    +  CDS            MESP1: MESP1_HUMAN - Also known as BHLHC5. Experimental evidence at protein level: Swiss-Prot protein existence level 1. Transcription factor. Plays a role in the epithelialization of somitic mesoderm and in the development of cardiac mesoderm. Defines the rostrocaudal patterning of the somites by participating in distinct Notch pathways (By similarity). From Homo sapiens (Human).
   3941..3965    -  protein_bind   attB2: mutant version of attB; recombination site for the Gateway® BP reaction BP Clonase™
   3991..4032    +  CDS            V5 tag: epitope tag from simian virus 5
   4086..4109    +  misc_feature   MCS (fragment): pBluescript multiple cloning site
   4109..4697    +  misc_feature   WPRE: woodchuck hepatitis virus posttranscriptional regulatory element
   4634..5215    +  CDS            nef (fragment): NEF_HV1H2 - Experimental evidence at protein level: Swiss-Prot protein existence level 1. Extracellular Nef protein targets CD4(+) T-lymphocytes for apoptosis by interacting with CXCR4 surface receptors. From Human immunodeficiency virus type 1 group M subtype B (isolate HXB2) (HIV-1).
   5222..5402    +  LTR            5' LTR (truncated): truncated 5' long terminal repeat (LTR) from HIV-1
   5434..5658    +  polyA_signal   bGH poly(A) signal: bovine growth hormone polyadenylation signal
   5662..5683    +  promoter       SV40 promoter (fragment): SV40 enhancer and early promoter
   5704..6132    +  rep_origin     f1 ori (sequence partly withheld): f1 bacteriophage origin of replication; arrow indicates direction of (+) strand synthesis
   6146..6475    +  promoter       SV40 promoter: SV40 enhancer and early promoter
   6523..6570    +  promoter       EM7 promoter: synthetic bacterial promoter&nbsp
   6589..6963    +  CDS            BleoR: antibiotic-binding protein; Sh ble from Streptoalloteichus hindustanus; confers resistance to bleomycin, phleomycin, and Zeocin™
   6973..7098    +  CDS            ble (fragment): BLE_KLEPN - Experimental evidence at protein level: Swiss-Prot protein existence level 1. Binding protein with a strong affinity to the bleomycin family of antibiotics. Binds to CL990; an antimitotic-antibiotic compound. From Klebsiella pneumoniae.
   7093..7214    +  polyA_signal   SV40 poly(A) signal: SV40 polyadenylation signal
   7287..7303    -  protein_bind   lac operator: The lac repressor binds to the lac operator to inhibit transcription in E. coli. This inhibition can be relieved by adding lactose or isopropyl-β-D-thiogalactopyranoside (IPTG). lac repressor encoded by lacI
   7311..7341    -  promoter       lac promoter: promoter for the E. coli lac operon
   7356..7377    -  protein_bind   CAP binding site: CAP binding activates transcription in the presence of cAMP. E. coli catabolite activator protein
   7390..7482    -  CDS            lacI (fragment): lac repressor; lacI; The lac repressor binds to the lac operator to inhibit transcription in E. coli. This inhibition can be relieved by adding lactose or isopropyl-β-D-thiogalactopyranoside (IPTG).
   7665..8253    -  rep_origin     ori: high-copy-number ColE1/pMB1/pBR322/pUC origin of replication
   8424..9284    -  CDS            AmpR: β-lactamase; bla; confers resistance to ampicillin, carbenicillin, and related antibiotics
   9285..9389    -  promoter       AmpR promoter: bla
