[The description below was written by a language model from this plasmid's Addgene catalogue record and pLannotate feature annotations shown in this document.]
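Description:
tetO-MESP1 is a doxycycline-inducible lentiviral transfer plasmid for overexpressing human MESP1, a bHLH transcription factor involved in cardiac mesoderm specification. It was built on the FU-tetO-Gateway destination backbone by Gateway cloning: the MESP1 open reading frame was amplified with attB sites, moved through an entry clone and recombined into the destination vector, which leaves attB1 and attB2 scars flanking the coding sequence. The depositor's comment names a different gene at the PCR step, apparently a slip, since the annotated sequence contains MESP1. In bacteria the plasmid is maintained through a ColE1/pUC-type origin with ampicillin selection. Although the annotated origin is a high-copy type, the record lists the plasmid as low copy. An f1 origin is also present.

The viral portion has a third-generation layout. A CMV enhancer/promoter replaces the U3 region to drive the genomic RNA from a truncated HIV-1 5' LTR, followed by the Ψ packaging signal, a gag fragment, the RRE and the cPPT/CTS. The internal expression cassette consists of a tetracycline response element with seven tetO repeats fused to a minimal CMV promoter, then MESP1, with a WPRE downstream to enhance transcript stability and expression, and a truncated 3' LTR followed by a bGH polyadenylation signal. A V5 tag sequence lies just beyond attB2; the record does not say whether it is translated in frame with MESP1. Induction requires a reverse tetracycline transactivator supplied separately, as none is encoded here. An SV40/EM7-driven BleoR (Zeocin) cassette sits outside the LTRs, so it would not be packaged into virus. The associated work used such vectors to test transcription factor combinations for direct reprogramming to a human cardiomyocyte-like state.
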