Addgene plasmid #170694: tetO-MESP1
Purpose: doxycycline-inducible overexpression of MESP1
Depositing lab: Paul Burridge. Depositing organization: Northwestern University. Publication: A novel transcription factor combination for direct reprogramming to a spontaneously contracting human cardiomyocyte-like state. Romero-Tejeda M, Fonoudi H, Weddle CJ, DeKeyser JM, Lenny B, Fetterman KA, Magdy T, Sapkota Y, Epting C, Burridge PW. J Mol Cell Cardiol. 2023 Jul 6:S0022-2828(23)00106-2. doi: 10.1016/j.yjmcc.2023.06.005. PubMed 37421991.
Backbone
  Vector backbone: FU-tetO-Gateway
  Backbone manufacturer: addgene plasmid #43914
  Backbone size w/o insert (bp): 8600
  Total vector size (bp): 9414
  Modifications to backbone: MESP1 ORF added to plasmid using Gateway cloning
  Vector type: Mammalian Expression, Lentiviral ; Doxycycline Inducible
Growth in bacteria
  Bacterial resistance: Ampicillin, 100 μg/mL
  Growth temperature: 30°C
  Growth strain: NEB Stable
  Copy number: Low Copy
Gene/Insert
  Gene/Insert name: MESP1
  Species: H. sapiens (human)
  Entrez Gene: MESP1 (a.k.a. bHLHc5)
  Promoter: TRE promoter, Tet-ON
  Cloning method: Gateway Cloning
  Sequencing primers: 5′ LNCX; T7
Resource information
  A portion of this plasmid was derived from a plasmid made by: Timothy Kamp: pSAM2_mCherry_Mesp1 (Addgene plasmid # 72687 ; http://n2t.net/addgene:72687 ; RRID:Addgene_72687)
Terms and licenses: Academic/Nonprofit Terms; Industry Terms: Not Available to Industry
Depositor comments: This plasmid was generated using Gateway cloning. attB sites were added to MITF via PCR reaction using ppSAM2_mCherry_Mesp1 as a template. Resulting fragements were recombined with pDONR221 to generate an entry clone. LR reaction was performed using the destination vector FU-tetO-Gateway (Addgene Plasmid #19778).
How to cite: tetO-MESP1 was a gift from Paul Burridge (Addgene plasmid # 170694 ; http://n2t.net/addgene:170694 ; RRID:Addgene_170694)
